Addgene plasmid #202690: pSLQ8079 - IL2RG GFP-P2A CLIP Donor
Purpose: CLIP donor template for integrating GFP into IL2RG locus.
Depositing lab: Stanley Qi. Depositing organization: Stanford University. Publication: Stable expression of large transgenes via the knock-in of an integrase-deficient lentivirus. Chavez M, Rane DA, Chen X, Qi LS. Nat Biomed Eng. 2023 May 1. doi: 10.1038/s41551-023-01037-x. PubMed 37127707.
Backbone
  Vector backbone: pHR
Growth in bacteria
  Bacterial resistance: Ampicillin, 100 μg/mL
  Growth temperature: 37°C
  Growth strain: NEB Stable
  Copy number: Unknown
Gene/Insert
  Gene/Insert name: CopGFP
Terms and licenses: Academic/Nonprofit Terms; Industry Terms: Not Available to Industry
How to cite: pSLQ8079 - IL2RG GFP-P2A CLIP Donor was a gift from Stanley Qi (Addgene plasmid # 202690 ; http://n2t.net/addgene:202690 ; RRID:Addgene_202690)
