[The description below was written by a language model from this plasmid's Addgene catalogue record and pLannotate feature annotations shown in this document.]
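Description:
pSLQ8079 - IL2RG GFP-P2A CLIP Donor is a lentiviral transfer plasmid built on the pHR backbone. It serves as a donor template for knocking a GFP reporter into the human IL2RG locus by the CLIP approach, which the associated publication title describes as knock-in of an integrase-deficient lentivirus to obtain stable transgene expression. The plasmid is propagated in E. coli through a high-copy ColE1/pUC-type origin and selected with ampicillin via the AmpR (β-lactamase) gene and its promoter. The annotated sequence is about 9.4 kb. The backbone also carries pHR legacy elements: an SV40 promoter followed by gpt fragments, the SV40 small t intron and poly(A) signal, and remnants of tetracycline resistance, bom and rop sequences.

The viral portion runs from a truncated HIV-1 5' LTR through the Ψ packaging signal with a partial gag region, the Rev response element and the cPPT/CTS, to a self-inactivating ΔU3 3' LTR. These elements allow the RNA genome to be packaged when helper functions are supplied in trans.

Between the cPPT and the 3' LTR lies the payload, a copepod GFP coding sequence (CopGFP, annotated as ppluGFP2 from Pontellina plumata). It is followed closely by a fragment of the human IL2RG coding sequence. No internal promoter is annotated upstream of the GFP. Together with the GFP-P2A name, this suggests the reporter is meant to be co-expressed with IL2RG from the endogenous promoter, with the P2A peptide separating the two proteins. However, the P2A element and the homology arms are not individually annotated, and the record does not state the nuclease or guide used for targeting. The construct is used to produce donor virus for testing targeted integration at IL2RG with a fluorescent readout.
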