Features (pLannotate 1.2.2; 30 found; start..end, strand, type, name):
    759..815     +  CDS            lacI (fragment): lac repressor; lacI; The lac repressor binds to the lac operator to inhibit transcription in E. coli. This inhibition can be relieved by adding lactose or isopropyl-β-D-thiogalactopyranoside (IPTG).
    822..1151    +  promoter       SV40 promoter: SV40 enhancer and early promoter
   1351..1470    +  CDS            gpt (fragment): XGPT_ECOLI - Also known as gpp, gxu. Experimental evidence at protein level: Swiss-Prot protein existence level 1. Purine salvage pathway enzyme that catalyzes the transfer of the ribosyl-5-phosphate group from 5-phospho-alpha-D-ribose 1- diphosphate (PRPP) to the N9 position of the 6-oxopurines guanine and xanthine to form the corresponding ribonucleotides GMP (guanosine 5'- monophosphate) and XMP (xanthosine 5'-monophosphate), with the release of PPi. To a lesser extent, also acts on hypoxanthine (PubMed:9100006, PubMed:3886014). Does not ribophosphorylate adenine (PubMed:3886014). From Esch
   1470..1805    +  CDS            gpt (fragment): XGPT_ECOLI - Also known as gpp, gxu. Experimental evidence at protein level: Swiss-Prot protein existence level 1. Purine salvage pathway enzyme that catalyzes the transfer of the ribosyl-5-phosphate group from 5-phospho-alpha-D-ribose 1- diphosphate (PRPP) to the N9 position of the 6-oxopurines guanine and xanthine to form the corresponding ribonucleotides GMP (guanosine 5'- monophosphate) and XMP (xanthosine 5'-monophosphate), with the release of PPi. To a lesser extent, also acts on hypoxanthine (PubMed:9100006, PubMed:3886014). Does not ribophosphorylate adenine (PubMed:3886014). From Esch
   1900..2205    +  CDS            frsA (fragment): FRSA_ECOLI - Also known as yafA. Experimental evidence at protein level: Swiss-Prot protein existence level 1. Catalyzes the hydrolysis of esters (PubMed:15808744). Displays esterase activity toward pNP-butyrate (PubMed:15808744). May stimulate mixed-acid fermentation by acting as a fermentation/respiration switch that down-regulates respiration and up- regulates fermentation rates (PubMed:15169777). From Escherichia coli (strain K12).
   2209..2283    +  CDS            small t antigen (fragment): SV40 (simian virus 40) small t antigen
   2285..2350    +  intron         small t intron: SV40 (simian virus 40) small t antigen intron
   2480..2500    +  CDS            SV40 NLS: nuclear localization signal of SV40 (simian virus 40) large T antigen
   2819..2902    +  CDS            large T antigen (fragment): large T antigen from SV40 (simian virus 40)
   2925..3059    +  polyA_signal   SV40 poly(A) signal: SV40 polyadenylation signal
   3226..3555    +  CDS            nef (fragment): NEF_HV1BR - Experimental evidence at protein level: Swiss-Prot protein existence level 1. Extracellular Nef protein targets CD4(+) T-lymphocytes for apoptosis by interacting with CXCR4 surface receptors (PubMed:14990729). From Human immunodeficiency virus type 1 group M subtype B (isolate BRU/LAI) (HIV-1).
   3603..3860    +  LTR            5' LTR (truncated): truncated 5' long terminal repeat (LTR) from HIV-1
   3907..4032    +  misc_feature   HIV-1 Ψ: packaging signal of human immunodeficiency virus type 1
   4016..4354    +  CDS            HIV-1 gag (fragment): gag protein from human immunodeficiency virus 1; gag
   4529..4762    +  misc_feature   RRE: The Rev response element (RRE) of HIV-1 allows for Rev-dependent mRNA export from the nucleus to the cytoplasm.
   5139..5239    +  CDS            Rev (fragment): human immunodeficiency virus 1 (HIV-1) Rev protein; rev; enhances nuclear export of unspliced and incompletely spliced viral mRNAs
   5276..5393    +  misc_feature   cPPT/CTS: central polypurine tract and central termination sequence of HIV-1
   5430..5453    -  misc_feature   MCS (fragment): pBluescript multiple cloning site
   5885..6547    +  CDS            ppluGFP2: ppluGFP2 is a basic (constitutively fluorescent) green fluorescent protein published in 2004, derived from Pontellina plumata.
   6629..6742    +  CDS            IL2RG (fragment): IL2RG_HUMAN - Experimental evidence at protein level: Swiss-Prot protein existence level 1. Common subunit for the receptors for a variety of interleukins. Probably in association with IL15RA, involved in the stimulation of neutrophil phagocytosis by IL15 (PubMed:15123770). From Homo sapiens (Human).
   6969..7064    -  CDS            YN010_HUMAN (fragment): Protein uncertain: Swiss-Prot protein existence level 5. From Homo sapiens (Human).
   7095..7163    +  CDS            nef (fragment): NEF_HV1Z2 - Experimental evidence at protein level: Swiss-Prot protein existence level 1. Extracellular Nef protein targets CD4(+) T-lymphocytes for apoptosis by interacting with CXCR4 surface receptors. From Human immunodeficiency virus type 1 group M subtype D (isolate Z2/CDC-Z34) (HIV-1).
   7165..7398    +  LTR            3' LTR (ΔU3): self-inactivating 3' long terminal repeat (LTR) from HIV-1
   7423..7441    -  promoter       SP6 promoter: promoter for bacteriophage SP6 RNA polymerase
   7669..7948    +  CDS            TcR (fragment): tetracycline efflux protein; tet; confers resistance to tetracycline
   7949..7997    -  misc_feature   bom (fragment): basis of mobility region from pBR322
   8099..8134    -  CDS            rop (fragment): Rop protein, which maintains plasmids at low copy number; rop
   8229..8333    +  promoter       AmpR promoter: bla
   8334..9194    +  CDS            AmpR: β-lactamase; bla; confers resistance to ampicillin, carbenicillin, and related antibiotics
   9365..576     +  rep_origin     ori (across the origin): high-copy-number ColE1/pMB1/pBR322/pUC origin of replication
>Addgene plasmid #202690 | pSLQ8079 - IL2RG GFP-P2A CLIP Donor | addgene full sequence | sequence record 401411 | Addgene NGS Result
TTTCTGCGCGTAATCTGCTGCTTGCAAACAAAAAAACCACCGCTACCAGCGGTGGTTTGTTTGCCGGATC
AAGAGCTACCAACTCTTTTTCCGAAGGTAACTGGCTTCAGCAGAGCGCAGATACCAAATACTGTTCTTCT
AGTGTAGCCGTAGTTAGGCCACCACTTCAAGAACTCTGTAGCACCGCCTACATACCTCGCTCTGCTAATC
CTGTTACCAGTGGCTGCTGCCAGTGGCGATAAGTCGTGTCTTACCGGGTTGGACTCAAGACGATAGTTAC
CGGATAAGGCGCAGCGGTCGGGCTGAACGGGGGGTTCGTGCACACAGCCCAGCTTGGAGCGAACGACCTA
CACCGAACTGAGATACCTACAGCGTGAGCTATGAGAAAGCGCCACGCTTCCCGAAGGGAGAAAGGCGGAC
AGGTATCCGGTAAGCGGCAGGGTCGGAACAGGAGAGCGCACGAGGGAGCTTCCAGGGGGAAACGCCTGGT
ATCTTTATAGTCCTGTCGGGTTTCGCCACCTCTGACTTGAGCGTCGATTTTTGTGATGCTCGTCAGGGGG
GCGGAGCCTATGGAAAAACGCCAGCAACGCGGCCTTTTTACGGTTCCTGGCCTTTTGCTGGCCTTTTGCT
CACATGTTCTTTCCTGCGTTATCCCCTGATTCTGTGGATAACCGTATTACCGCCTTTGAGTGAGCTGATA
CCGCTCGCCGCAGCCGAACGACCGAGCGCAGCGAGTCAGTGAGCGAGGAAGCGGAAGAGCGCCCAATACG
CAAACCGCCTCTCCCCGCGCGTTGGCCGATTCATTAATGCAGCTGTGGAATGTGTGTCAGTTAGGGTGTG
GAAAGTCCCCAGGCTCCCCAGCAGGCAGAAGTATGCAAAGCATGCATCTCAATTAGTCAGCAACCAGGTG
TGGAAAGTCCCCAGGCTCCCCAGCAGGCAGAAGTATGCAAAGCATGCATCTCAATTAGTCAGCAACCATA
GTCCCGCCCCTAACTCCGCCCATCCCGCCCCTAACTCCGCCCAGTTCCGCCCATTCTCCGCCCCATGGCT
GACTAATTTTTTTTATTTATGCAGAGGCCGAGGCCGCCTCGGCCTCTGAGCTATTCCAGAAGTAGTGAGG
AGGCTTTTTTGGAGGCCTAGGCTTTTGCAAAAAGCTTGGACACAAGACAGGCTTGCGAGATATGTTTGAG
AATACCACTTTATCCCGCGTCAGGGAGAGGCAGTGCGTAAAAAGACGCGGACTCATGTGAAATACTGGTT
TTTAGTGCGCCAGATCTCTATAATCTCGCGCAACCTATTTTCCCCTCGAACACTTTTTAAGCCGTAGATA
AACAGGCTGGGACACTTCACATGAGCGAAAAATACATCGTCACCTGGGACATGTTGCAGATCCATGCACG
TAAACTCGCAAGCCGACTGATGCCTTCTGAACAATGGAAAGGCATTATTGCCGTAAGCCGTGGCGGTCTG
TACCGGGTGCGTTACTGGCGCGTGAACTGGGTATTCGTCATGTCGATACCGTTTGTATTTCCAGCTACGA
TCACGACAACCAGCGCGAGCTTAAAGTGCTGAAACGCGCAGAAGGCGATGGCGAAGGCTTCATCGTTATT
GATGACCTGGTGGATACCGGTGGTACTGCGGTTGCGATTCGTGAAATGTATCCAAAAGCGCACTTTGTCA
CCATCTTCGCAAAACCGGCTGGTCGTCCGCTGGTTGATGACTATGTTGTTGATATCCCGCAAGATACCTG
GATTGAACAGCCGTGGGATATGGGCGTCGTATTCGTCCCGCCAATCTCCGGTCGCTAATCTTTTCAACGC
CTGGCACTGCCGGGCGTTGTTCTTTTTAACTTCAGGCGGGTTACAATAGTTTCCAGTAAGTATTCTGGAG
GCTGCATCCATGACACAGGCAAACCTGAGCGAAACCCTGTTCAAACCCCGCTTTAAACATCCTGAAACCT
CGACGCTAGTCCGCCGCTTTAATCACGGCGCACAACCGCCTGTGCAGTCGGCCCTTGATGGTAAAACCAT
CCCTCACTGGTATCGCATGATTAACCGTCTGATGTGGATCTGGCGCGGCATTGACCCACGCGAAATCCTC
GACGTCCAGGCACGTATTGTGATGAGCGATGCCGAACGTACCGACGATGATTTATACGATACGGTGATTG
GCTACCGTGGCGGCAACTGGATTTATGAGTGGGCCCCGGATCTTTGTGAAGGAACCTTACTTCTGTGGTG
TGACATAATTGGACAAACTACCTACAGAGATTTAAAGCTCTAAGGTAAATATAAAATTTTTAAGTGTATA
ATGTGTTAAACTACTGATTCTAATTGTTTGTGTATTTTAGATTCCAACCTATGGAACTGATGAATGGGAG
CAGTGGTGGAATGCCTTTAATGAGGAAAACCTGTTTTGCTCAGAAGAAATGCCATCTAGTGATGATGAGG
CTACTGCTGACTCTCAACATTCTACTCCTCCAAAAAAGAAGAGAAAGGTAGAAGACCCCAAGGACTTTCC
TTCAGAATTGCTAAGTTTTTTGAGTCATGCTGTGTTTAGTAATAGAACTCTTGCTTGCTTTGCTATTTAC
ACCACAAAGGAAAAAGCTGCACTGCTATACAAGAAAATTATGGAAAAATATTCTGTAACCTTTATAAGTA
GGCATAACAGTTATAATCATAACATACTGTTTTTTCTTACTCCACACAGGCATAGAGTGTCTGCTATTAA
TAACTATGCTCAAAAATTGTGTACCTTTAGCTTTTTAATTTGTAAAGGGGTTAATAAGGAATATTTGATG
TATAGTGCCTTGACTAGAGATCATAATCAGCCATACCACATTTGTAGAGGTTTTACTTGCTTTAAAAAAC
CTCCCACACCTCCCCCTGAACCTGAAACATAAAATGAATGCAATTGTTGTTGTTAACTTGTTTATTGCAG
CTTATAATGGTTACAAATAAAGCAATAGCATCACAAATTTCACAAATAAAGCATTTTTTTCACTGCATTC
TAGTTGTGGTTTGTCCAAACTCATCAATGTATCTTATCATGTCTGGATCAACTGGATAACTCAAGCTAAC
CAAAATCATCCCAAACTTCCCACCCCATACCCTATTACCACTGCCAATTACCTGTGGTTTCATTTACTCT
AAACCTGTGATTCCTCTGAATTATTTTCATTTTAAAGAAATTGTATTTGTTAAATATGTACTACAAACTT
AGTAGTTGGAAGGGCTAATTCACTCCCAAAGAAGACAAGATATCCTTGATCTGTGGATCTACCACACACA
AGGCTACTTCCCTGATTAGCAGAACTACACACCAGGGCCAGGGGTCAGATATCCACTGACCTTTGGATGG
TGCTACAAGCTAGTACCAGTTGAGCCAGATAAGGTAGAAGAGGCCAATAAAGGAGAGAACACCAGCTTGT
TACACCCTGTGAGCCTGCATGGGATGGATGACCCGGAGAGAGAAGTGTTAGAGTGGAGGTTTGACAGCCG
CCTAGCATTTCATCACGTGGCCCGAGAGCTGCATCCGGAGTACTTCAAGAACTGCTGATATCGAGCTTGC
TACAAGGGACTTTCCGCTGGGGACTTTCCAGGGAGGCGTGGCCTGGGCGGGACTGGGGAGTGGCGAGCCC
TCAGATCCTGCATATAAGCAGCTGCTTTTTGCCTGTACTGGGTCTCTCTGGTTAGACCAGATCTGAGCCT
GGGAGCTCTCTGGCTAACTAGGGAACCCACTGCTTAAGCCTCAATAAAGCTTGCCTTGAGTGCTTCAAGT
AGTGTGTGCCCGTCTGTTGTGTGACTCTGGTAACTAGAGATCCCTCAGACCCTTTTAGTCAGTGTGGAAA
ATCTCTAGCAGTGGCGCCCGAACAGGGACTTGAAAGCGAAAGGGAAACCAGAGGAGCTCTCTCGACGCAG
GACTCGGCTTGCTGAAGCGCGCACGGCAAGAGGCGAGGGGCGGCGACTGGTGAGTACGCCAAAAATTTTG
ACTAGCGGAGGCTAGAAGGAGAGAGATGGGTGCGAGAGCGTCAGTATTAAGCGGGGGAGAATTAGATCGC
GATGGGAAAAAATTCGGTTAAGGCCAGGGGGAAAGAAAAAATATAAATTAAAACATATAGTATGGGCAAG
CAGGGAGCTAGAACGATTCGCAGTTAATCCTGGCCTGTTAGAAACATCAGAAGGCTGTAGACAAATACTG
GGACAGCTACAACCATCCCTTCAGACAGGATCAGAAGAACTTAGATCATTATATAATACAGTAGCAACCC
TCTATTGTGTGCATCAAAGGATAGAGATAAAAGACACCAAGGAAGCTTTAGACAAGATAGAGGAAGAGCA
AAACAAAAGTAAGACCACCGCACAGCAAGCGGCCGGCCGCTGATCTTCAGACCTGGAGGAGGAGATATGA
GGGACAATTGGAGAAGTGAATTATATAAATATAAAGTAGTAAAAATTGAACCATTAGGAGTAGCACCCAC
CAAGGCAAAGAGAAGAGTGGTGCAGAGAGAAAAAAGAGCAGTGGGAATAGGAGCTTTGTTCCTTGGGTTC
TTGGGAGCAGCAGGAAGCACTATGGGCGCAGCGTCAATGACGCTGACGGTACAGGCCAGACAATTATTGT
CTGGTATAGTGCAGCAGCAGAACAATTTGCTGAGGGCTATTGAGGCGCAACAGCATCTGTTGCAACTCAC
AGTCTGGGGCATCAAGCAGCTCCAGGCAAGAATCCTGGCTGTGGAAAGATACCTAAAGGATCAACAGCTC
CTGGGGATTTGGGGTTGCTCTGGAAAACTCATTTGCACCACTGCTGTGCCTTGGAATGCTAGTTGGAGTA
ATAAATCTCTGGAACAGATTTGGAATCACACGACCTGGATGGAGTGGGACAGAGAAATTAACAATTACAC
AAGCTTAATACACTCCTTAATTGAAGAATCGCAAAACCAGCAAGAAAAGAATGAACAAGAATTATTGGAA
TTAGATAAATGGGCAAGTTTGTGGAATTGGTTTAACATAACAAATTGGCTGTGGTATATAAAATTATTCA
TAATGATAGTAGGAGGCTTGGTAGGTTTAAGAATAGTTTTTGCTGTACTTTCTATAGTGAATAGAGTTAG
GCAGGGATATTCACCATTATCGTTTCAGACCCACCTCCCAACCCCGAGGGGACCCGACAGGCCCGAAGGA
ATAGAAGAAGAAGGTGGAGAGAGAGACAGAGACAGATCCATTCGATTAGTGAACGGATCTCGACGGTATC
GCCAAATGGCAGTATTCATCCACAATTTTAAAAGAAAAGGGGGGATTGGGGGGTACAGTGCAGGGGAAAG
AATAGTAGACATAATAGCAACAGACATACAAACTAAAGAATTACAAAAACAAATTACAAAAATTCAAAAT
TTTCGGGTTTATTACAGGGACAGCAGAGATCCAGTTTGGATCGATAAGCTTGATATCGAATTCTGGTAAT
GATGGCTTCAACATGGGCATGGCATAGAACGGTGATGTCGGGGGTGGGGGTTCAGAACTTCCATTATAGA
AGGTAATGATTTAGAGGAGAAGGTGGTTGAGAATGGTGCTAGTGGTAGTGAACAGATCCTTCCCAGGATC
TAGGTGGGCTGAGGATTTTTGAGTCTGTGACACTATTGTATATCCAGCTTTAGTTTCTGTTTACCACCTT
ACAGCAGCACCTAATCTCCTAGAGGACTTAGCCCGTGTCACACAGCACATATTTGCCACACCCTCTGTAA
AGCCCTGGTTTATAAGGTTCTTTCCACCGGAAGCTATGACAGAGGAAACGTGTGGGTGGGGAGGGGTAGT
GGGTGAGGGACCCAGGTTCCTGACACAGACAGACTACACCCAGGGAATGAAGAGCAAGCGCCATGTCCGG
ATCCCCCGCCATGAAGATCGAGTGCCGCATCACCGGCACCCTGAACGGCGTGGAGTTCGAGCTGGTGGGC
GGCGGAGAGGGCACCCCCGAGCAGGGCCGCATGACCAACAAGATGAAGAGCACCAAAGGCGCCCTGACCT
TCAGCCCCTACCTGCTGAGCCACGTGATGGGCTACGGCTTCTACCACTTCGGCACCTACCCCAGCGGCTA
CGAGAACCCCTTCCTGCACGCCATCAACAACGGCGGCTACACCAACACCCGCATCGAGAAGTACGAGGAC
GGCGGCGTGCTGCACGTGAGCTTCAGCTACCGCTACGAGGCCGGCCGCGTGATCGGCGACTTCAAGGTGG
TGGGCACCGGCTTCCCCGAGGACAGCGTGATCTTCACCGACAAGATCATCCGCAGCAACGCCACCGTGGA
GCACCTGCACCCCATGGGCGATAACGTGCTGGTGGGCAGCTTCGCCCGCACCTTCAGCCTGCGCGACGGC
GGCTACTACAGCTTCGTGGTGGACAGCCACATGCACTTCAAGAGCGCCATCCACCCCAGCATCCTGCAGA
ACGGGGGCCCCATGTTCGCCTTCCGCCGCGTGGAGGAGCTGCACAGCAACACCGAGCTGGGCATCGTGGA
GTACCAGCACGCCTTCAAGACCCCCATCGCCTTCGCCAGATCTCGAGTCCCCGGGAGCGGAGCTACTAAC
TTCAGCCTGCTGAAGCAGGCTGGAGACGTGGAGGAGAACCCTGGACCTATGTTGAAGCCATCATTACCAT
TCACATCCCTCTTATTCCTGCAGCTGCCCCTGCTGGGAGTGGGGCTGAACACGACAATTCTGACGCCCAA
TGGGAATGAAGACACCACAGCTGGTGGGAAATCTGGGACTGGAGGGGGCTGGTGAGAAGGGTGGCTGTGG
GAAGGGGCCGTACAGAGATCTGGTGCCTGCCACTGGCCATTACAATCATGTGGGCAGAATTGAAAAGTGG
AGTGGGAAGGGCAAGGGGGAGGGTTCCCTGCCTCACGCTACTTCTTCTTTCTTTCTTGTTTGTTTGTTTC
TTTCTTTCTTTTGAGGCAGGGTCTCACTATGTTGCCTAGGCTGGTCTCAAACTCCTGGCCTCTAGTGATC
CTCCTGCCTCAGCCTTTCAAAGCACCAGGATTACAGACATGAGCCACCATGTTGAAGCCATCATTACCAC
CTCGAGGGAATTAATTCGAGCTCGGTACCTTTAAGACCAATGACTTACAAGGCAGCTGTAGATCTTAGCC
ACTTTTTAAAAGAAAAGGGGGGACTGGAAGGGCTAATTCACTCCCAACGAAGACAAGATCTGCTTTTTGC
TTGTACTGGGTCTCTCTGGTTAGACCAGATCTGAGCCTGGGAGCTCTCTGGCTAACTAGGGAACCCACTG
CTTAAGCCTCAATAAAGCTTGCCTTGAGTGCTTCAAGTAGTGTGTGCCCGTCTGTTGTGTGACTCTGGTA
ACTAGAGATCCCTCAGACCCTTTTAGTCAGTGTGGAAAATCTCTAGCAGCATCTAGAATTAATTCCGTGT
ATTCTATAGTGTCACCTAAATCGTATGTGTATGATACATAAGGTTATGTATTAATTGTAGCCGCGTTCTA
ACGACAATATGTACAAGCCTAATTGTGTAGCATCTGGCTTACTGAAGCAGACCCTATCATCTCTCTCGTA
AACTGCCGTCAGAGTCGGTTTGGTTGGACGAACCTTCTGAGTTTCTGGTAACGCCGTCCCGCACCCGGAA
ATGGTCAGCGAACCAATCAGCAGGGTCATCGCTAGCCAGATCCTCTACGCCGGACGCATCGTGGCCGGCA
TCACCGGCGCCACAGGTGCGGTTGCTGGCGCCTATATCGCCGACATCACCGATGGGGAAGATCGGGCTCG
CCACTTCGGGCTCATGAGCGCTTGTTTCGGCGTGGGTATGGTGGCAGGCCCCGTGGCCGGGGGACTGTTG
GGCGCCATCTCCTTGCATGCACCATTCCTTGCGGCGGCGGTGCTCAACGGCCTCAACCTACTACTGGGCT
GCTTCCTAATGCAGGAGTCGCATAAGGGAGAGCGTCGAATGGTGCACTCTCAGTACAATCTGCTCTGATG
CCGCATAGTTAAGCCAGCCCCGACACCCGCCAACACCCGCTGACGCGCCCTGACGGGCTTGTCTGCTCCC
GGCATCCGCTTACAGACAAGCTGTGACCGTCTCCGGGAGCTGCATGTGTCAGAGGTTTTCACCGTCATCA
CCGAAACGCGCGAGACGAAAGGGCCTCGTGATACGCCTATTTTTATAGGTTAATGTCATGATAATAATGG
TTTCTTAGACGTCAGGTGGCACTTTTCGGGGAAATGTGCGCGGAACCCCTATTTGTTTATTTTTCTAAAT
ACATTCAAATATGTATCCGCTCATGAGACAATAACCCTGATAAATGCTTCAATAATATTGAAAAAGGAAG
AGTATGAGTATTCAACATTTCCGTGTCGCCCTTATTCCCTTTTTTGCGGCATTTTGCCTTCCTGTTTTTG
CTCACCCAGAAACGCTGGTGAAAGTAAAAGATGCTGAAGATCAGTTGGGTGCACGAGTGGGTTACATCGA
ACTGGATCTCAACAGCGGTAAGATCCTTGAGAGTTTTCGCCCCGAAGAACGTTTTCCAATGATGAGCACT
TTTAAAGTTCTGCTATGTGGCGCGGTATTATCCCGTATTGACGCCGGGCAAGAGCAACTCGGTCGCCGCA
TACACTATTCTCAGAATGACTTGGTTGAGTACTCACCAGTCACAGAAAAGCATCTTACGGATGGCATGAC
AGTAAGAGAATTATGCAGTGCTGCCATAACCATGAGTGATAACACTGCGGCCAACTTACTTCTGACAACG
ATCGGAGGACCGAAGGAGCTAACCGCTTTTTTGCACAACATGGGGGATCATGTAACTCGCCTTGATCGTT
GGGAACCGGAGCTGAATGAAGCCATACCAAACGACGAGCGTGACACCACGATGCCTGTAGCAATGGCAAC
AACGTTGCGCAAACTATTAACTGGCGAACTACTTACTCTAGCTTCCCGGCAACAATTAATAGACTGGATG
GAGGCGGATAAAGTTGCAGGACCACTTCTGCGCTCGGCCCTTCCGGCTGGCTGGTTTATTGCTGATAAAT
CTGGAGCCGGTGAGCGTGGGTCTCGCGGTATCATTGCAGCACTGGGGCCAGATGGTAAGCCCTCCCGTAT
CGTAGTTATCTACACGACGGGGAGTCAGGCAACTATGGATGAACGAAATAGACAGATCGCTGAGATAGGT
GCCTCACTGATTAAGCATTGGTAACTGTCAGACCAAGTTTACTCATATATACTTTAGATTGATTTAAAAC
TTCATTTTTAATTTAAAAGGATCTAGGTGAAGATCCTTTTTGATAATCTCATGACCAAAATCCCTTAACG
TGAGTTTTCGTTCCACTGAGCGTCAGACCCCGTAGAAAAGATCAAAGGATCTTCTTGAGATCCTTTT
